Addgene plasmid #125885: pFH33
Purpose: Level0 Wheat TaU3 Pol III promoter with transcription Start-A
Depositing lab: Vladimir Nekrasov. Depositing organization: Rothamsted Research. Publication: A modular cloning toolkit for genome editing in plants. Hahn F, Korolev A, Sanjurjo Loures L, Nekrasov V. BMC Plant Biol. 2020 Apr 23;20(1):179. doi: 10.1186/s12870-020-02388-2. PubMed 32326901.
Backbone
  Vector backbone: pAGM9121
  Vector type: Plant Expression, CRISPR, Synthetic Biology
Growth in bacteria
  Bacterial resistance: Spectinomycin, 50 μg/mL
  Growth temperature: 37°C
  Growth strain: DH5alpha
  Copy number: High Copy
Gene/Insert
  Gene/Insert name: Level0 Wheat TaU3 Pol III promoter with transcription Start-A
  Species: Synthetic
Terms and licenses: Academic/Nonprofit Terms; Industry Terms: Not Available to Industry
How to cite: pFH33 was a gift from Vladimir Nekrasov (Addgene plasmid # 125885 ; http://n2t.net/addgene:125885 ; RRID:Addgene_125885)
