[The description below was written by a language model from this plasmid's Addgene catalogue record and pLannotate feature annotations shown in this document.]
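Description:
pFH33 is a small (about 2.6 kb) Level 0 module from a modular cloning (MoClo/Golden Gate-style) toolkit for plant genome editing, built in the pAGM9121 universal Level 0 acceptor backbone. It is a part-storage plasmid rather than a functional expression vector. It is propagated in E. coli at high copy from a ColE1/pUC-type origin and selected with spectinomycin. Resistance comes from the aadA aminoglycoside adenylyltransferase gene, which also confers streptomycin resistance. The short class 1 integron Pc promoter fragment and the gentamicin acetyltransferase fragment annotated just upstream of aadA appear to be remnants of the integron-derived cassette that supplies the marker. They are unlikely to be functional elements in their own right.

The payload is a synthetic copy of the wheat TaU3 small nuclear RNA promoter, an RNA polymerase III promoter. In this version transcription initiates at an A, which fits the general preference of U3-type promoters for an A start, whereas U6 promoters prefer G. In CRISPR work such promoters drive guide RNA expression, and a wheat-derived U3 promoter suits use in wheat and other cereals. The automated feature table does not annotate the promoter insert. It presumably lies in the unannotated region after the origin, and the short hit to Xenopus gsk3b there is most likely a spurious match, not a real coding element.

The part is meant to be released by Type IIS restriction and ligation and combined with a guide RNA scaffold and spacer to make Level 1 sgRNA transcription units. These units can then be stacked with Cas nuclease and selection modules into multigene plant transformation constructs. The record does not state the specific fusion-site overhangs or Type IIS enzyme sites.
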