Features (pLannotate 1.2.2; 5 found; start..end, strand, type, name):
     23..46      +  promoter       Pc promoter (fragment): intI1 (promoter lies within the coding sequence); class 1 integron promoter
    222..278     +  CDS            GmR (fragment): gentamycin acetyltransferase; aacC1; confers resistance to gentamycin
    289..1076    +  CDS            SmR (fragment): aminoglycoside adenylyltransferase (Murphy, 1985); aadA; confers resistance to spectinomycin and streptomycin
   1417..2005    +  rep_origin     ori: high-copy-number ColE1/pMB1/pBR322/pUC origin of replication
   2050..2157    +  CDS            gsk3b (fragment): GSK3B_XENLA - Also known as Xgsk-3. Experimental evidence at protein level: Swiss-Prot protein existence level 1. Plays a role in the organization of the formation of the main body axis of developing embryo. Acts as an inhibitor of differentiation of primary neurons. Inhibits the ability of ectopically expressed NEUROD1 and other bHLH factors to promote early retinal cell differentiation. May participate in the Wnt signaling pathway. May regulate the circadian clock via phosphorylation of the major clock components. From Xenopus laevis (African clawed frog).
>Addgene plasmid #125885 | pFH33 | addgene full sequence | sequence record 252790 | Addgene NGS Result
GTGCCGAGGCACGAACCCAGTGGACATAAGCCTGTTCGGTTCGTAAGCTGTAATGCAAGTAGCGTATGCG
CTCACGCAACTGGTCCAGAACCTTGACCGAACGCAGCGGTGGTAACGGCGCAGTGGCGGTTTTCATGGCT
TGTTATGACTGTTTTTTTGGGGTACAGTCTATGCCTCGGGCATCCAAGCAGCAAGCGCGTTACGCCGTGG
GTCGATGTTTGATGTTATGGAGCAGCAACGATGTTACGCAGCAGGGCAGTCGCCCTAAAACAAAGTTAAA
CATCATGGGGGAAGCGGTGATCGCCGAAGTATCGACTCAACTATCAGAGGTAGTTGGCGTCATCGAGCGC
CATCTCGAACCGACGTTGCTGGCCGTACATTTGTACGGCTCCGCAGTGGATGGCGGCCTGAAGCCACACA
GCGATATTGATTTGCTGGTTACGGTGACCGTAAGGCTTGATGAAACAACGCGGCGAGCTTTGATCAACGA
CCTTTTGGAAACTTCGGCTTCCCCTGGAGAGAGCGAGATTCTCCGCGCTGTAGAAGTCACCATTGTTGTG
CACGACGACATCATTCCGTGGCGTTATCCAGCTAAGCGCGAACTGCAATTTGGAGAATGGCAGCGCAATG
ACATTCTTGCAGGTATCTTCGAGCCAGCCACGATCGACATTGATCTGGCTATCTTGCTGACAAAAGCAAG
AGAACATAGCGTTGCCTTGGTAGGTCCAGCGGCGGAGGAACTCTTTGATCCGGTTCCTGAACAGGATCTA
TTTGAGGCGCTAAATGAAACCTTAACGCTATGGAACTCGCCGCCCGACTGGGCTGGCGATGAGCGAAATG
TAGTGCTTACGTTGTCCCGCATTTGGTACAGCGCAGTAACCGGCAAAATCGCGCCGAAGGATGTCGCTGC
CGACTGGGCAATGGAGCGCCTGCCGGCCCAGTATCAGCCCGTCATACTTGAAGCTAGACAGGCTTATCTT
GGACAAGAAGAAGATCGCTTGGCCTCGCGCGCAGATCAGTTGGAAGAATTTGTCCATTACGTGAAAGGCG
AGATCACCAAGGTAGTCGGCAAATAATGTCTAGCTAGAAATTCGTTCAAGCCGACGCCGCTTCGCGGCGC
GGCTTAACTCAAGCGTTAGATGCACTAAGCACATAATTGCTCACAGCCAAACTATCAGGTCAAGTCTGCT
TTTATTATTTTTAAGCGTGCATAATAAGCCCTACACAAATTGGGAGATATATCATGCTGTCAGACCAAGT
TTACTCATATATACTTTAGATTGATTTAAAACTTCATTTTTAATTTAAAAGGATCTAGGTGAAGATCCTT
TTTGATAATCTCATGACCAAAATCCCTTAACGTGAGTTTTCGTTCCACTGAGCGTCAGACCCCGTAGAAA
AGATCAAAGGATCTTCTTGAGATCCTTTTTTTCTGCGCGTAATCTGCTGCTTGCAAACAAAAAAACCACC
GCTACCAGCGGTGGTTTGTTTGCCGGATCAAGAGCTACCAACTCTTTTTCCGAAGGTAACTGGCTTCAGC
AGAGCGCAGATACCAAATACTGTTCTTCTAGTGTAGCCGTAGTTAGGCCACCACTTCAAGAACTCTGTAG
CACCGCCTACATACCTCGCTCTGCTAATCCTGTTACCAGTGGCTGCTGCCAGTGGCGATAAGTCGTGTCT
TACCGGGTTGGACTCAAGACGATAGTTACCGGATAAGGCGCAGCGGTCGGGCTGAACGGGGGGTTCGTGC
ACACAGCCCAGCTTGGAGCGAACGACCTACACCGAACTGAGATACCTACAGCGTGAGCTATGAGAAAGCG
CCACGCTTCCCGAAGGGAGAAAGGCGGACAGGTATCCGGTAAGCGGCAGGGTCGGAACAGGAGAGCGCAC
GAGGGAGCTTCCAGGGGGAAACGCCTGGTATCTTTATAGTCCTGTCGGGTTTCGCCACCTCTGACTTGAG
CGTCGATTTTTGTGATGCTCGTCAGGGGGGCGGAGCCTATGGAAAAACGCCAGCAACGCGGCCTTTTTAC
GGTTCCTGCACTCTGTGGTCTCAGGAGCATGAATCCAAACCACACGGAGTTCAAATTCCCACAGATTAAG
GCTCGTCCGTCGCACAAGGTAATGTGTGAATATTATATCTGTCGTGCAAAATTGCCTGGCCTGCACAATT
GCTGTTATAGTTGGCGGCAGGGAGAGTTTTAACATTGACTAGCGTGCTGATAATTTGTGAGAAATAATAA
TTGACAAGTAGATACTGACATTTGAGAAGAGCTTCTGAACTGTTATTAGTAACAAAAATGGAAAGCTGAT
GCACGGAAAAAGGAAAGAAAAAGCCATACTTTTTTTTAGGTAGGAAAAGAAAAAGCCATACGAGACTGAT
GTCTCTCAGATGGGCCGGGATCTGTCTATCTAGCAGGCAGCAGCCCACCAACCTCACGGGCCAGCAATTA
CGAGTCCTTCTAAAAGCTCCCGCCGAGGGGCGCTGGCGCTGCTGTGCAGCAGCACGTCTAACATTAGTCC
CACCTCGCCAGTTTACAGGGAGCAGAACCAGCTTATAAGCGGAGGCGCGGCACCAAGAAGCACGAGACCA
CGAA
